>Addgene plasmid #220566 | pCDH-EWSR1::WT1(+KTS) | addgene full sequence | sequence record 437683 | Addgene NGS Result
ACGCGTGTAGTCTTATGCAATACTCTTGTAGTCTTGCAACATGGTAACGATGAGTTAGCAACATGCCTTA
CAAGGAGAGAAAAAGCACCGTGCATGCCGATTGGTGGAAGTAAGGTGGTACGATCGTGCCTTATTAGGAA
GGCAACAGACGGGTCTGACATGGATTGGACGAACCACTGAATTGCCGCATTGCAGAGATATTGTATTTAA
GTGCCTAGCTCGATACATAAACGGGTCTCTCTGGTTAGACCAGATCTGAGCCTGGGAGCTCTCTGGCTAA
CTAGGGAACCCACTGCTTAAGCCTCAATAAAGCTTGCCTTGAGTGCTTCAAGTAGTGTGTGCCCGTCTGT
TGTGTGACTCTGGTAACTAGAGATCCCTCAGACCCTTTTAGTCAGTGTGGAAAATCTCTAGCAGTGGCGC
CCGAACAGGGACTTGAAAGCGAAAGGGAAACCAGAGGAGCTCTCTCGACGCAGGACTCGGCTTGCTGAAG
CGCGCACGGCAAGAGGCGAGGGGCGGCGACTGGTGAGTACGCCAAAAATTTTGACTAGCGGAGGCTAGAA
GGAGAGAGATGGGTGCGAGAGCGTCAGTATTAAGCGGGGGAGAATTAGATCGCGATGGGAAAAAATTCGG
TTAAGGCCAGGGGGAAAGAAAAAATATAAATTAAAACATATAGTATGGGCAAGCAGGGAGCTAGAACGAT
TCGCAGTTAATCCTGGCCTGTTAGAAACATCAGAAGGCTGTAGACAAATACTGGGACAGCTACAACCATC
CCTTCAGACAGGATCAGAAGAACTTAGATCATTATATAATACAGTAGCAACCCTCTATTGTGTGCATCAA
AGGATAGAGATAAAAGACACCAAGGAAGCTTTAGACAAGATAGAGGAAGAGCAAAACAAAAGTAAGACCA
CCGCACAGCAAGCGGCCACTGATCTTCAGACCTGGAGGAGGAGATATGAGGGACAATTGGAGAAGTGAAT
TATATAAATATAAAGTAGTAAAAATTGAACCATTAGGAGTAGCACCCACCAAGGCAAAGAGAAGAGTGGT
GCAGAGAGAAAAAAGAGCAGTGGGAATAGGAGCTTTGTTCCTTGGGTTCTTGGGAGCAGCAGGAAGCACT
ATGGGCGCAGCGTCAATGACGCTGACGGTACAGGCCAGACAATTATTGTCTGGTATAGTGCAGCAGCAGA
ACAATTTGCTGAGGGCTATTGAGGCGCAACAGCATCTGTTGCAACTCACAGTCTGGGGCATCAAGCAGCT
CCAGGCAAGAATCCTGGCTGTGGAAAGATACCTAAAGGATCAACAGCTCCTGGGGATTTGGGGTTGCTCT
GGAAAACTCATTTGCACCACTGCTGTGCCTTGGAATGCTAGTTGGAGTAATAAATCTCTGGAACAGATTT
GGAATCACACGACCTGGATGGAGTGGGACAGAGAAATTAACAATTACACAAGCTTAATACACTCCTTAAT
TGAAGAATCGCAAAACCAGCAAGAAAAGAATGAACAAGAATTATTGGAATTAGATAAATGGGCAAGTTTG
TGGAATTGGTTTAACATAACAAATTGGCTGTGGTATATAAAATTATTCATAATGATAGTAGGAGGCTTGG
TAGGTTTAAGAATAGTTTTTGCTGTACTTTCTATAGTGAATAGAGTTAGGCAGGGATATTCACCATTATC
GTTTCAGACCCACCTCCCAACCCCGAGGGGACCCGACAGGCCCGAAGGAATAGAAGAAGAAGGTGGAGAG
AGAGACAGAGACAGATCCATTCGATTAGTGAACGGATCTCGACGGTATCGGTTAACTTTTAAAAGAAAAG
GGGGGATTGGGGGGTACAGTGCAGGGGAAAGAATAGTAGACATAATAGCAACAGACATACAAACTAAAGA
ATTACAAAAACAAATTACAAAATTCAAAATTTTATCGATACTAGTATTATGCCCAGTACATGACCTTATG
GGACTTTCCTACTTGGCAGTACATCTACGTATTAGTCATCGCTATTACCATGGTGATGCGGTTTTGGCAG
TACATCAATGGGCGTGGATAGCGGTTTGACTCACGGGGATTTCCAAGTCTCCACCCCATTGACGTCAATG
GGAGTTTGTTTTGGCACCAAAATCAACGGGACTTTCCAAAATGTCGTAACAACTCCGCCCCATTGACGCA
AATGGGCGGTAGGCGTGTACGGTGGGAGGTTTATATAAGCAGAGCTCGTTTAGTGAACCGTCAGATCGCC
TGGAGACGCCATCCACGCTGTTTTGACCTCCATAGAAGATTCTAGAGCTAGCGAATTCGAGAACGAGGAG
GAAGGAGAGAAAATGGCGTCCACGGATTACAGTACCTATAGCCAAGCTGCAGCGCAGCAGGGCTACAGTG
CTTACACCGCCCAGCCCACTCAAGGATATGCACAGACCACCCAGGCATATGGGCAACAAAGCTATGGAAC
CTATGGACAGCCCACTGATGTCAGCTATACCCAGGCTCAGACCACTGCAACCTATGGGCAGACCGCCTAT
GCAACTTCTTATGGACAGCCTCCCACTGGTTATACTACTCCAACTGCCCCCCAGGCATACAGCCAGCCTG
TCCAGGGGTATGGCACTGGTGCTTATGATACCACCACTGCTACAGTCACCACCACCCAGGCCTCCTATGC
AGCTCAGTCTGCATATGGCACTCAGCCTGCTTATCCAGCCTATGGGCAGCAGCCAGCAGCCACTGCACCT
ACAAGACCGCAGGATGGAAACAAGCCCACTGAGACTAGTCAACCTCAATCTAGCACAGGGGGTTACAACC
AGCCCAGCCTAGGATATGGACAGAGTAACTACAGTTATCCCCAGGTACCTGGGAGCTACCCCATGCAGCC
AGTCACTGCACCTCCATCCTACCCTCCTACCAGCTATTCCTCTACACAGCCGACTAGTTATGATCAGAGC
AGTTACTCTCAGCAGAACACCTATGGGCAACCGAGCAGCTATGGACAGCAGAGTAGCTATGGTCAACAAA
GCAGCTATGGGCAGCAGCCTCCCACTAGTTACCCACCCCAAACTGGATCCTACAGCCAAGCTCCAAGTCA
ATATAGCCAACAGAGCAGCAGCTACGGGCAGCAGAGTGAGAAACCATACCAGTGTGACTTCAAGGACTGT
GAACGAAGGTTTTCTCGTTCAGACCAGCTCAAAAGACACCAAAGGAGACATACAGGTGTGAAACCATTCC
AGTGTAAAACTTGTCAGCGAAAGTTCTCCCGGTCCGACCACCTGAAGACCCACACCAGGACTCATACAGG
TAAAACAAGTGAAAAGCCCTTCAGCTGTCGGTGGCCAAGTTGTCAGAAAAAGTTTGCCCGGTCAGATGAA
TTAGTCCGCCATCACAACATGCATCAGAGAAACATGACCAAACTCCAGCTGGCGCTTGGATACCCATACG
ATGTTCCAGATTACGCTAGCTGAGAATTCGAATTTAAATCGGATCCGCGGCCGCGAAGGATCTGCGATCG
CTCCGGTGCCCGTCAGTGGGCAGAGCGCACATCGCCCACAGTCCCCGAGAAGTTGGGGGGAGGGGTCGGC
AATTGAACGGGTGCCTAGAGAAGGTGGCGCGGGGTAAACTGGGAAAGTGATGTCGTGTACTGGCTCCGCC
TTTTTCCCGAGGGTGGGGGAGAACCGTATATAAGTGCAGTAGTCGCCGTGAACGTTCTTTTTCGCAACGG
GTTTGCCGCCAGAACACAGCTGAAGCTTCGAGGGGCTCGCATCTCTCCTTCACGCGCCCGCCGCCCTACC
TGAGGCCGCCATCCACGCCGGTTGAGTCGCGTTCTGCCGCCTCCCGCCTGTGGTGCCTCCTGAACTGCGT
CCGCCGTCTAGGTAAGTTTAAAGCTCAGGTCGAGACCGGGCCTTTGTCCGGCGCTCCCTTGGAGCCTACC
TAGACTCAGCCGGCTCTCCACGCTTTGCCTGACCCTGCTTGCTCAACTCTACGTCTTTGTTTCGTTTTCT
GTTCTGCGCCGTTACAGATCCAAGCTGTGACCGGCGCCTACGCTAGACGCCACCATGGAGAGCGACGAGA
GCGGCCTGCCCGCCATGGAGATCGAGTGCCGCATCACCGGCACCCTGAACGGCGTGGAGTTCGAGCTGGT
GGGCGGCGGAGAGGGCACCCCCAAGCAGGGCCGCATGACCAACAAGATGAAGAGCACCAAAGGCGCCCTG
ACCTTCAGCCCCTACCTGCTGAGCCACGTGATGGGCTACGGCTTCTACCACTTCGGCACCTACCCCAGCG
GCTACGAGAACCCCTTCCTGCACGCCATCAACAACGGCGGCTACACCAACACCCGCATCGAGAAGTACGA
GGACGGCGGCGTGCTGCACGTGAGCTTCAGCTACCGCTACGAGGCCGGCCGCGTGATCGGCGACTTCAAG
GTGGTGGGCACCGGCTTCCCCGAGGACAGCGTGATCTTCACCGACAAGATCATCCGCAGCAACGCCACCG
TGGAGCACCTGCACCCCATGGGCGATAACGTGCTGGTGGGCAGCTTCGCCCGCACCTTCAGCCTGCGCGA
CGGCGGCTACTACAGCTTCGTGGTGGACAGCCACATGCACTTCAAGAGCGCCATCCACCCCAGCATCCTG
CAGAACGGGGGCCCCATGTTCGCCTTCCGCCGCGTGGAGGAGCTGCACAGCAACACCGAGCTGGGCATCG
TGGAGTACCAGCACGCCTTCAAGACCCCCATCGCCTTCGCCAGATCCCGCGCTCAGTCGTCCAATTCTGC
CGTGGACGGCACCGCCGGACCCGGCTCCACCGGATCTCGCGAGGGCAGAGGAAGTCTTCTAACATGCGGT
GACGTGGAGGAGAATCCCGGCCCTATGACCGAGTACAAGCCCACGGTGCGCCTCGCCACCCGCGACGACG
TCCCCAGGGCCGTACGCACCCTCGCCGCCGCGTTCGCCGACTACCCCGCCACGCGCCACACCGTCGATCC
GGACCGCCACATCGAGCGGGTCACCGAGCTGCAAGAACTCTTCCTCACGCGCGTCGGGCTCGACATCGGC
AAGGTGTGGGTCGCGGACGACGGCGCCGCGGTGGCGGTCTGGACCACGCCGGAGAGCGTCGAAGCGGGGG
CGGTGTTCGCCGAGATCGGCCCGCGCATGGCCGAGTTGAGCGGTTCCCGGCTGGCCGCGCAGCAACAGAT
GGAAGGCCTCCTGGCGCCGCACCGGCCCAAGGAGCCCGCGTGGTTCCTGGCCACCGTCGGCGTCTCGCCC
GACCACCAGGGCAAGGGTCTGGGCAGCGCCGTCGTGCTCCCCGGAGTGGAGGCGGCCGAGCGCGCCGGGG
TGCCCGCCTTCCTGGAGACCTCCGCGCCCCGCAACCTCCCCTTCTACGAGCGGCTCGGCTTCACCGTCAC
CGCCGACGTCGAGGTGCCCGAAGGACCGCGCACCTGGTGCATGACCCGCAAGCCCGGTGCCTGAAATCAA
CCTCTGGATTACAAAATTTGTGAAAGATTGACTGGTATTCTTAACTATGTTGCTCCTTTTACGCTATGTG
GATACGCTGCTTTAATGCCTTTGTATCATGCTATTGCTTCCCGTATGGCTTTCATTTTCTCCTCCTTGTA
TAAATCCTGGTTGCTGTCTCTTTATGAGGAGTTGTGGCCCGTTGTCAGGCAACGTGGCGTGGTGTGCACT
GTGTTTGCTGACGCAACCCCCACTGGTTGGGGCATTGCCACCACCTGTCAGCTCCTTTCCGGGACTTTCG
CTTTCCCCCTCCCTATTGCCACGGCGGAACTCATCGCCGCCTGCCTTGCCCGCTGCTGGACAGGGGCTCG
GCTGTTGGGCACTGACAATTCCGTGGTGTTGTCGGGGAAATCATCGTCCTTTCCTTGGCTGCTCGCCTGT
GTTGCCACCTGGATTCTGCGCGGGACGTCCTTCTGCTACGTCCCTTCGGCCCTCAATCCAGCGGACCTTC
CTTCCCGCGGCCTGCTGCCGGCTCTGCGGCCTCTTCCGCGTCTCCGCCTTCGCCCTCAGACGAGTCGGAT
CTCCCTTTGGGCCGCCTCCCCGCCTGGTACCTTTAAGACCAATGACTTACAAGGCAGCTGTAGATCTTAG
CCACTTTTTAAAAGAAAAGGGGGGACTGGAAGGGCTAATTCACTCCCAACGAAGATAAGATCTGCTTTTT
GCTTGTACTGGGTCTCTCTGGTTAGACCAGATCTGAGCCTGGGAGCTCTCTGGCTAACTAGGGAACCCAC
TGCTTAAGCCTCAATAAAGCTTGCCTTGAGTGCTTCAAGTAGTGTGTGCCCGTCTGTTGTGTGACTCTGG
TAACTAGAGATCCCTCAGACCCTTTTAGTCAGTGTGGAAAATCTCTAGCAGTAGTAGTTCATGTCATCTT
ATTATTCAGTATTTATAACTTGCAAAGAAATGAATATCAGAGAGTGAGAGGAACTTGTTTATTGCAGCTT
ATAATGGTTACAAATAAAGCAATAGCATCACAAATTTCACAAATAAAGCATTTTTTTCACTGCATTCTAG
TTGTGGTTTGTCCAAACTCATCAATGTATCTTATCATGTCTGGCTCTAGCTATCCCGCCCCTAACTCCGC
CCATCCCGCCCCTAACTCCGCCCAGTTCCGCCCATTCTCCGCCCCATGGCTGACTAATTTTTTTTATTTA
TGCAGAGGCCGAGGCCGCCTCGGCCTCTGAGCTATTCCAGAAGTAGTGAGGAGGCTTTTTTGGAGGCCTA
GACTTTTGCAGAGACCAAATTCGTAATCATGTCATAGCTGTTTCCTGTGTGAAATTGTTATCCGCTCACA
ATTCCACACAACATACGAGCCGGAAGCATAAAGTGTAAAGCCTGGGGTGCCTAATGAGTGAGCTAACTCA
CATTAATTGCGTTGCGCTCACTGCCCGCTTTCCAGTCGGGAAACCTGTCGTGCCAGCTGCATTAATGAAT
CGGCCAACGCGCGGGGAGAGGCGGTTTGCGTATTGGGCGCTCTTCCGCTTCCTCGCTCACTGACTCGCTG
CGCTCGGTCGTTCGGCTGCGGCGAGCGGTATCAGCTCACTCAAAGGCGGTAATACGGTTATCCACAGAAT
CAGGGGATAACGCAGGAAAGAACATGTGAGCAAAAGGCCAGCAAAAGGCCAGGAACCGTAAAAAGGCCGC
GTTGCTGGCGTTTTTCCATAGGCTCCGCCCCCCTGACGAGCATCACAAAAATCGACGCTCAAGTCAGAGG
TGGCGAAACCCGACAGGACTATAAAGATACCAGGCGTTTCCCCCTGGAAGCTCCCTCGTGCGCTCTCCTG
TTCCGACCCTGCCGCTTACCGGATACCTGTCCGCCTTTCTCCCTTCGGGAAGCGTGGCGCTTTCTCATAG
CTCACGCTGTAGGTATCTCAGTTCGGTGTAGGTCGTTCGCTCCAAGCTGGGCTGTGTGCACGAACCCCCC
GTTCAGCCCGACCGCTGCGCCTTATCCGGTAACTATCGTCTTGAGTCCAACCCGGTAAGACACGACTTAT
CGCCACTGGCAGCAGCCACTGGTAACAGGATTAGCAGAGCGAGGTATGTAGGCGGTGCTACAGAGTTCTT
GAAGTGGTGGCCTAACTACGGCTACACTAGAAGAACAGTATTTGGTATCTGCGCTCTGCTGAAGCCAGTT
ACCTTCGGAAAAAGAGTTGGTAGCTCTTGATCCGGCAAACAAACCACCGCTGGTAGCGGTGGTTTTTTTG
TTTGCAAGCAGCAGATTACGCGCAGAAAAAAAGGATCTCAAGAAGATCCTTTGATCTTTTCTACGGGGTC
TGACGCTCAGTGGAACGAAAACTCACGTTAAGGGATTTTGGTCATGAGATTATCAAAAAGGATCTTCACC
TAGATCCTTTTAAATTAAAAATGAAGTTTTAAATCAATCTAAAGTATATATGAGTAAACTTGGTCTGACA
GTTACCAATGCTTAATCAGTGAGGCACCTATCTCAGCGATCTGTCTATTTCGTTCATCCATAGTTGCCTG
ACTCCCCGTCGTGTAGATAACTACGATACGGGAGGGCTTACCATCTGGCCCCAGTGCTGCAATGATACCG
CGAGACCCACGCTCACCGGCTCCAGATTTATCAGCAATAAACCAGCCAGCCGGAAGGGCCGAGCGCAGAA
GTGGTCCTGCAACTTTATCCGCCTCCATCCAGTCTATTAATTGTTGCCGGGAAGCTAGAGTAAGTAGTTC
GCCAGTTAATAGTTTGCGCAACGTTGTTGCCATTGCTACAGGCATCGTGGTGTCACGCTCGTCGTTTGGT
ATGGCTTCATTCAGCTCCGGTTCCCAACGATCAAGGCGAGTTACATGATCCCCCATGTTGTGCAAAAAAG
CGGTTAGCTCCTTCGGTCCTCCGATCGTTGTCAGAAGTAAGTTGGCCGCAGTGTTATCACTCATGGTTAT
GGCAGCACTGCATAATTCTCTTACTGTCATGCCATCCGTAAGATGCTTTTCTGTGACTGGTGAGTACTCA
ACCAAGTCATTCTGAGAATAGTGTATGCGGCGACCGAGTTGCTCTTGCCCGGCGTCAATACGGGATAATA
CCGCGCCACATAGCAGAACTTTAAAAGTGCTCATCATTGGAAAACGTTCTTCGGGGCGAAAACTCTCAAG
GATCTTACCGCTGTTGAGATCCAGTTCGATGTAACCCACTCGTGCACCCAACTGATCTTCAGCATCTTTT
ACTTTCACCAGCGTTTCTGGGTGAGCAAAAACAGGAAGGCAAAATGCCGCAAAAAAGGGAATAAGGGCGA
CACGGAAATGTTGAATACTCATACTCTTCCTTTTTCAATATTATTGAAGCATTTATCAGGGTTATTGTCT
CATGAGCGGATACATATTTGAATGTATTTAGAAAAATAAACAAATAGGGGTTCCGCGCACATTTCCCCGA
AAAGTGCCACCTGACGTCTAAGAAACCATTATTATCATGACATTAACCTATAAAAATAGGCGTATCACGA
GGCCCTTTCGTCTCGCGCGTTTCGGTGATGACGGTGAAAACCTCTGACACATGCAGCTCCCGGAGACGGT
CACAGCTTGTCTGTAAGCGGATGCCGGGAGCAGACAAGCCCGTCAGGGCGCGTCAGCGGGTGTTGGCGGG
TGTCGGGGCTGGCTTAACTATGCGGCATCAGAGCAGATTGTACTGAGAGTGCACCATATGCGGTGTGAAA
TACCGCACAGATGCGTAAGGAGAAAATACCGCATCAGGCGCCATTCGCCATTCAGGCTGCGCAACTGTTG
GGAAGGGCGATCGGTGCGGGCCTCTTCGCTATTACGCCAGCTGGCGAAAGGGGGATGTGCTGCAAGGCGA
TTAAGTTGGGTAACGCCAGGGTTTTCCCAGTCACGACGTTGTAAAACGACGGCCAGTGCCAAGCTG
Features (pLannotate 1.2.2; 31 found; start..end, strand, type, name):
      6..232     +  promoter       RSV promoter: Rous sarcoma virus enhancer/promoter
    233..413     +  LTR            5' LTR (truncated): truncated 5' long terminal repeat (LTR) from HIV-1
    460..585     +  misc_feature   HIV-1 Ψ: packaging signal of human immunodeficiency virus type 1
    569..907     +  CDS            HIV-1 gag (fragment): gag protein from human immunodeficiency virus 1; gag
   1078..1311    +  misc_feature   RRE: The Rev response element (RRE) of HIV-1 allows for Rev-dependent mRNA export from the nucleus to the cytoplasm.
   1688..1788    +  CDS            Rev (fragment): human immunodeficiency virus 1 (HIV-1) Rev protein; rev; enhances nuclear export of unspliced and incompletely spliced viral mRNAs
   1807..1923    +  misc_feature   cPPT/CTS: central polypurine tract and central termination sequence of HIV-1
   1936..2012    +  enhancer       CMV enhancer (fragment): human cytomegalovirus immediate early enhancer
   2013..2216    +  promoter       CMV promoter: human cytomegalovirus (CMV) immediate early promoter
   2323..3081    +  CDS            EWSR1 (fragment): EWS_HUMAN - Also known as EWS. Experimental evidence at protein level: Swiss-Prot protein existence level 1. Might normally function as a transcriptional repressor. EWS- fusion-proteins (EFPS) may play a role in the tumorigenic process. They may disturb gene expression by mimicking, or interfering with the normal function of CTD-POLII within the transcription initiation complex. They may also contribute to an aberrant activation of the fusion protein target genes. From Homo sapiens (Human).
   3115..3417    +  CDS            WT1 (fragment): WT1_HUMAN - Experimental evidence at protein level: Swiss-Prot protein existence level 1. Transcription factor that plays an important role in cellular development and cell survival (PubMed:7862533). Recognizes and binds to the DNA sequence 5'-GCG(T/G)GGGCG-3' (PubMed:7862533, PubMed:17716689, PubMed:25258363). Regulates the expression of numerous target genes, including EPO. Plays an essential role for development of the urogenital system. It has a tumor suppressor as well as an oncogenic role in tumor formation. Function may be isoform-specific: isoforms lacking the KTS motif may act as tran
   3421..3447    +  CDS            3xHA (fragment): three tandem HA epitope tags
   3518..3729    +  promoter       EF-1α core promoter: core promoter for human elongation factor EF-1α
   3742..4010    +  LTR            5' LTR (truncated): truncated 5' long terminal repeat (LTR) from human T-cell leukemia virus (HTLV) type 1
   4067..4731    +  CDS            CopGFP (fragment): green fluorescent protein 2 from Pontellina plumata, also known as ppluGFP2 (Shagin et al., 2004)
   4855..5454    +  CDS            PuroR: puromycin N-acetyltransferase; pac from Streptomyces alboniger; confers resistance to puromycin
   5455..6043    +  misc_feature   WPRE: woodchuck hepatitis virus posttranscriptional regulatory element
   6038..6145    +  CDS            nef (fragment): NEF_SIVS4 - Experimental evidence at protein level: Swiss-Prot protein existence level 1. Interferes with TCR signaling from the cell membrane. Interacts with CD247/TCRZ (TCR zeta chain) and exert potent down- regulation of cell surface TCR/CD3 complexes. From Simian immunodeficiency virus (isolate F236/smH4) (SIV-sm) (Simian immunodeficiency virus sooty mangabey monkey).
   6170..6350    +  LTR            5' LTR (truncated): truncated 5' long terminal repeat (LTR) from HIV-1
   6422..6543    +  polyA_signal   SV40 poly(A) signal: SV40 polyadenylation signal
   6583..6718    +  rep_origin     SV40 ori: SV40 origin of replication
   6775..6791    -  protein_bind   lac operator: The lac repressor binds to the lac operator to inhibit transcription in E. coli. This inhibition can be relieved by adding lactose or isopropyl-β-D-thiogalactopyranoside (IPTG). lac repressor encoded by lacI
   6799..6829    -  promoter       lac promoter: promoter for the E. coli lac operon
   6844..6865    -  protein_bind   CAP binding site: CAP binding activates transcription in the presence of cAMP. E. coli catabolite activator protein
   6878..6970    -  CDS            lacI (fragment): lac repressor; lacI; The lac repressor binds to the lac operator to inhibit transcription in E. coli. This inhibition can be relieved by adding lactose or isopropyl-β-D-thiogalactopyranoside (IPTG).
   7153..7741    -  rep_origin     ori: high-copy-number ColE1/pMB1/pBR322/pUC origin of replication
   7912..8772    -  CDS            AmpR: β-lactamase; bla; confers resistance to ampicillin, carbenicillin, and related antibiotics
   8773..8877    -  promoter       AmpR promoter: bla
   8972..9007    +  CDS            rop (fragment): Rop protein, which maintains plasmids at low copy number; rop
   9109..9208    +  misc_feature   bom (fragment): basis of mobility region from pBR322
   9214..9368    -  CDS            lacZα (fragment): LacZα fragment of β-galactosidase; lacZ fragment
