[The description below was written by a language model from this plasmid's Addgene catalogue record and pLannotate feature annotations shown in this document.]
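Description:
pCDH-EWSR1::WT1(+KTS) is a third-generation-style HIV-1 lentiviral transfer plasmid built on the pCDH-EF1-copGFP-T2A-Puro backbone for expressing the human EWSR1::WT1 fusion oncoprotein, the chimeric transcription factor characteristic of desmoplastic small round cell tumor, in its +KTS isoform. In bacteria it is maintained through a high-copy ColE1/pUC-type origin with ampicillin resistance (AmpR). The viral genome is transcribed from a chimeric RSV promoter/truncated 5' LTR. It carries the Ψ packaging signal with a partial gag sequence, the Rev response element for nuclear export of the unspliced genomic RNA, and the cPPT/CTS element. The genome ends in a truncated 3' LTR followed by an SV40 polyadenylation signal, and an SV40 origin lies just outside the viral region.

The payload consists of two expression cassettes in tandem. In the annotated sequence, a CMV enhancer/promoter sits directly upstream of the fusion open reading frame, which joins an N-terminal EWSR1 fragment to a C-terminal WT1 fragment. The WT1 portion is expected to contain the DNA-binding zinc-finger region, where the KTS motif distinguishes isoforms. The catalogue gives the insert as 1125 bp with a C-terminal HA tag, and the short HA annotation is consistent with a single epitope. Downstream, an EF-1α core promoter with an HTLV-1 LTR-derived segment drives copGFP and puromycin N-acetyltransferase, linked by a T2A peptide according to the backbone name. Transduced cells can therefore be tracked by green fluorescence and selected with puromycin. A WPRE follows to enhance transcript expression. The construct is intended for stable lentiviral delivery of tagged EWSR1::WT1(+KTS) into mammalian cells, and its associated study concerns desmoplastic small round cell tumor.
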