Addgene plasmid #220566: pCDH-EWSR1::WT1(+KTS)
Purpose: Lentiviral expression of human EWSR1::WT1(+KTS)
Depositing lab: Sean Lee. Depositing organization: Tulane University. Publication: Enzalutamide induces cytotoxicity in desmoplastic small round cell tumor independent of the androgen receptor. Magrath JW, Goldberg IN, Truong DD, Hartono AB, Sampath SS, Jackson CE, Ghosh A, Cardin DL, Zhang H, Ludwig JA, Lee SB. Commun Biol. 2024 Apr 4;7(1):411. doi: 10.1038/s42003-024-06003-0. PubMed 38575753.
Backbone
  Vector backbone: pCDH-EF1-copGFP-T2A-Puro
  Vector type: Lentiviral
  Selectable markers: Puromycin
Growth in bacteria
  Bacterial resistance: Ampicillin, 100 μg/mL
  Growth temperature: 37°C
  Growth strain: NEB Stable
  Copy number: High Copy
Gene/Insert
  Gene/Insert name: EWSR1::WT1(+KTS)
  Species: H. sapiens (human)
  Insert size (bp): 1125
  Entrez Gene: WT1 (a.k.a. AWT1, GUD, NPHS4, WAGR, WIT-2, WT-1, WT33); EWSR1 (a.k.a. EWS, EWS-FLI1)
  Tag / fusion protein: HA (C terminal on insert)
  Cloning method: Restriction Enzyme; 5′ cloning site Unknown (unknown if destroyed); 3′ cloning site Unknown (unknown if destroyed)
Terms and licenses: Academic/Nonprofit Terms; Industry Terms: Not Available to Industry
How to cite: pCDH-EWSR1::WT1(+KTS) was a gift from Sean Lee (Addgene plasmid # 220566 ; http://n2t.net/addgene:220566 ; RRID:Addgene_220566)
